>Addgene plasmid #154176 | pEF1α-mouse-full-length-CHMP3-HA | addgene full sequence | sequence record 320839 | Addgene NGS Result
GGTTTGCGTATTGGGCGCTCTTCCGCTTCCTCGCTCACTGACTCGCTGCGCTCGGTCGTTCGGCTGCGGC
GAGCGGTATCAGCTCACTCAAAGGCGGTAATACGGTTATCCACAGAATCAGGGGATAACGCAGGAAAGAA
CATGTGAGCAAAAGGCCAGCAAAAGGCCAGGAACCGTAAAAAGGCCGCGTTGCTGGCGTTTTTCCATAGG
CTCCGCCCCCCTGACGAGCATCACAAAAATCGACGCTCAAGTCAGAGGTGGCGAAACCCGACAGGACTAT
AAAGATACCAGGCGTTTCCCCCTGGAAGCTCCCTCGTGCGCTCTCCTGTTCCGACCCTGCCGCTTACCGG
ATACCTGTCCGCCTTTCTCCCTTCGGGAAGCGTGGCGCTTTCTCATAGCTCACGCTGTAGGTATCTCAGT
TCGGTGTAGGTCGTTCGCTCCAAGCTGGGCTGTGTGCACGAACCCCCCGTTCAGCCCGACCGCTGCGCCT
TATCCGGTAACTATCGTCTTGAGTCCAACCCGGTAAGACACGACTTATCGCCACTGGCAGCAGCCACTGG
TAACAGGATTAGCAGAGCGAGGTATGTAGGCGGTGCTACAGAGTTCTTGAAGTGGTGGCCTAACTACGGC
TACACTAGAAGAACAGTATTTGGTATCTGCGCTCTGCTGAAGCCAGTTACCTTCGGAAAAAGAGTTGGTA
GCTCTTGATCCGGCAAACAAACCACCGCTGGTAGCGGTGGTTTTTTTGTTTGCAAGCAGCAGATTACGCG
CAGAAAAAAAGGATCTCAAGAAGATCCTTTGATCTTTTCTACGGGGTCTGACGCTCAGTGGAACGAAAAC
TCACGTTAAGGGATTTTGGTCATGAGATTATCAAAAAGGATCTTCACCTAGATCCTTTTAAATTAAAAAT
GAAGTTTTAAATCAATCTAAAGTATATATGAGTAAACTTGGTCTGACAGTTACCAATGCTTAATCAGTGA
GGCACCTATCTCAGCGATCTGTCTATTTCGTTCATCCATAGTTGCCTGACTCCCCGTCGTGTAGATAACT
ACGATACGGGAGGGCTTACCATCTGGCCCCAGTGCTGCAATGATACCGCGAGACCCACGCTCACCGGCTC
CAGATTTATCAGCAATAAACCAGCCAGCCGGAAGGGCCGAGCGCAGAAGTGGTCCTGCAACTTTATCCGC
CTCCATCCAGTCTATTAATTGTTGCCGGGAAGCTAGAGTAAGTAGTTCGCCAGTTAATAGTTTGCGCAAC
GTTGTTGCCATTGCTACAGGCATCGTGGTGTCACGCTCGTCGTTTGGTATGGCTTCATTCAGCTCCGGTT
CCCAACGATCAAGGCGAGTTACATGATCCCCCATGTTGTGCAAAAAAGCGGTTAGCTCCTTCGGTCCTCC
GATCGTTGTCAGAAGTAAGTTGGCCGCAGTGTTATCACTCATGGTTATGGCAGCACTGCATAATTCTCTT
ACTGTCATGCCATCCGTAAGATGCTTTTCTGTGACTGGTGAGTACTCAACCAAGTCATTCTGAGAATAGT
GTATGCGGCGACCGAGTTGCTCTTGCCCGGCGTCAATACGGGATAATACCGCGCCACATAGCAGAACTTT
AAAAGTGCTCATCATTGGAAAACGTTCTTCGGGGCGAAAACTCTCAAGGATCTTACCGCTGTTGAGATCC
AGTTCGATGTAACCCACTCGTGCACCCAACTGATCTTCAGCATCTTTTACTTTCACCAGCGTTTCTGGGT
GAGCAAAAACAGGAAGGCAAAATGCCGCAAAAAAGGGAATAAGGGCGACACGGAAATGTTGAATACTCAT
ACTCTTCCTTTTTCAATATTATTGAAGCATTTATCAGGGTTATTGTCTCATGAGCGGATACATATTTGAA
TGTATTTAGAAAAATAAACAAATAGGGGTTCCGCGCACATTTCCCCGAAAAGTGCCACCTGGGTCGACAT
TGATTATTGACTAGATCATCGCGTGAGGCTCCGGTGCCCGTCAGTGGGCAGAGCGCACATCGCCCACAGT
CCCCGAGAAGTTGGGGGGAGGGGTCGGCAATTGAACCGGTGCCTAGAGAAGGTGGCGCGGGGTAAACTGG
GAAAGTGATGTCGTGTACTGGCTCCGCCTTTTTCCCGAGGGTGGGGGAGAACCGTATATAAGTGCAGTAG
TCGCCGTGAACGTTCTTTTTCGCAACGGGTTTGCCGCCAGAACACAGGTAAGTGCCGTGTGTGGTTCCCG
CGGGCCTGGCCTCTTTACGGGTTATGGCCCTTGCGTGCCTTGAATTACTTCCACGCCCCTGGCTGCAGTA
CGTGATTCTTGATCCCGAGCTTCGGGTTGGAAGTGGGTGGGAGAGTTCGAGGCCTTGCGCTTAAGGAGCC
CCTTCGCCTCGTGCTTGAGTTGAGGCCTGGCCTGGGCGCTGGGGCCGCCGCGTGCGAATCTGGTGGCACC
TTCGCGCCTGTCTCGCTGCTTTCGATAAGTCTCTAGCCATTTAAAATTTTTGATGACCTGCTGCGACGCT
TTTTTTCTGGCAAGATAGTCTTGTAAATGCGGGCCAAGATCTGCACACTGGTATTTCGGTTTTTGGGGCC
GCGGGCGGCGACGGGGCCCGTGCGTCCCAGCGCACATGTTCGGCGAGGCGGGGCCTGCGAGCGCGGCCAC
CGAGAATCGGACGGGGGTAGTCTCAAGCTGGCCGGCCTGCTCTGGTGCCTGGCCTCGCGCCGCCGTGTAT
CGCCCCGCCCTGGGCGGCAAGGCTGGCCCGGTCGGCACCAGTTGCGTGAGCGGAAAGATGGCCGCTTCCC
GGCCCTGCTGCAGGGAGCTCAAAATGGAGGACGCGGCGCTCGGGAGAGCGGGCGGGTGAGTCACCCACAC
AAAGGAAAAGGGCCTTTCCGTCCTCAGCCGTCGCTTCATGTGACTCCACGGAGTACCGGGCGCCGTCCAG
GCACCTCGATTAGTTCTCGAGCTTTTGGAGTACGTCGTCTTTAGGTTGGGGGGAGGGGTTTTATGCGATG
GAGTTTCCCCACACTGAGTGGGTGGAGACTGAAGTTAGGCCAGCTTGGCACTTGATGTAATTCTCCTTGG
AATTTGCCCTTTTTGAGTTTGGATCTTGGTTCATTCTCAAGCCTCAGACAGTGGTTCAAAGTTTTTTTCT
TCCATTTCAGGTGTCGTGAGGAATTCTGCAGTCGACGGTACCAATTTGCCATGGGACTCTTTGGAAAAAC
CCAGGAGAAGCCTCCCAAAGAGCTGGTTAATGAATGGTCACTGAAGATCAGAAAGGAAATGAGAGTTGTT
GACAGGCAAATAAGAGATATCCAAAGAGAAGAAGAGAAAGTAAAACGGTCTGTGAAAGATGCAGCCAAGA
AGGGCCAAAAGGAAGTCTGTGTGGTTCTGGCCAAGGAGATGATCAGGTCAAGGAAAGCCGTGAGCAAGCT
CTATGCCTCCAAAGCACACATGAACTCTGTGCTCATGGGCATGAAGAACCAACTCGCGGTCCTGCGAGTA
GCTGGTTCTCTGCAGAAGAGCACAGAAGTGATGAAGGCAATGCAGAGTCTTGTGAAGATCCCAGAAATCC
AGGCCACCATGCGGGAGCTGTCCAAAGAGATGATGAAGGCTGGAATCATAGAGGAGATGTTAGAGGATAC
ATTTGAAAGCATGGATGATCAAGAAGAAATGGAAGAAGCAGCTGAGATGGAGATTGACAGAATCCTCTTT
GAAATCACAGCAGGAGCCTTGGGCAAAGCACCCAGTAAAGTAACCGATGCCCTTCCTGAGCCTGAACCCG
CAGGAGCGATGGCTGCCTCCGAAGAGGGAGAAGAGGAAGAAGATGAAGAGGACCTGGAGGCTATGCAGTC
ACGGCTGGCCACACTCAGAAGCTACCCATACGATGTTCCAGATTACGCTTGAGCGGCCGCACTCCTCAGG
TGCAGGCTGCCTATCAGAAGGTGGTGGCTGGTGTGGCCAATGCCCTGGCTCACAAATACCACTGAGATCT
TTTTCCCTCTGCCAAAAATTATGGGGACATCATGAAGCCCCTTGAGCATCTGACTTCTGGCTAATAAAGG
AAATTTATTTTCATTGCAATAGTGTGTTGGAATTTTTTGTGTCTCTCACTCGGAAGGACATATGGGAGGG
CAAATCATTTAAAACATCAGAATGAGTATTTGGTTTAGAGTTTGGCAACATATGCCCATATGCTGGCTGC
CATGAACAAAGGTTGGCTATAAAGAGGTCATCAGTATATGAAACAGCCCCCTGCTGTCCATTCCTTATTC
CATAGAAAAGCCTTGACTTGAGGTTAGATTTTTTTTATATTTTGTTTTGTGTTATTTTTTTCTTTAACAT
CCCTAAAATTTTCCTTACATGTTTTACTAGCCAGATTTTTCCTCCTCTCCTGACTACTCCCAGTCATAGC
TGTCCCTCTTCTCTTATGGAGATCCCTCGACCTGCAGCCCAAGCTTGGCGTAATCATGGTCATAGCTGTT
TCCTGTGTGAAATTGTTATCCGCTCACAATTCCACACAACATACGAGCCGGAAGCATAAAGTGTAAAGCC
TGGGGTGCCTAATGAGTGAGCTAACTCACATTAATTGCGTTGCGCTCACTGCCCGCTTTCCAGTCGGGAA
ACCTGTCGTGCCAGCGGATCCGCATCTCAATTAGTCAGCAACCATAGTCCCGCCCCTAACTCCGCCCATC
CCGCCCCTAACTCCGCCCAGTTCCGCCCATTCTCCGCCCCATGGCTGACTAATTTTTTTTATTTATGCAG
AGGCCGAGGCCGCCTCGGCCTCTGAGCTATTCCAGAAGTAGTGAGGAGGCTTTTTTGGAGGCCTAGGCTT
TTGCAAAAAGCTAACTTGTTTATTGCAGCTTATAATGGTTACAAATAAAGCAATAGCATCACAAATTTCA
CAAATAAAGCATTTTTTTCACTGCATTCTAGTTGTGGTTTGTCCAAACTCATCAATGTATCTTATCATGT
CTGGATCCGCTGCATTAATGAATCGGCCAACGCGCGGGGAGAGGC
Features (pLannotate 1.2.2; 18 found; start..end, strand, type, name):
    201..789     -  rep_origin     ori: high-copy-number ColE1/pMB1/pBR322/pUC origin of replication
    960..1820    -  CDS            AmpR: β-lactamase; bla; confers resistance to ampicillin, carbenicillin, and related antibiotics
   1821..1925    -  promoter       AmpR promoter: bla
   1956..1974    +  enhancer       CMV enhancer (fragment): human cytomegalovirus immediate early enhancer
   1988..3169    +  promoter       EF-1α promoter: strong constitutive promoter for human elongation factor EF-1α
   3171..3192    +  misc_feature   MCS (fragment): multiple cloning site
   3201..3872    +  CDS            Chmp3: CHMP3_MOUSE - Also known as Vps24. Experimental evidence at protein level: Swiss-Prot protein existence level 1. Probable core component of the endosomal sorting required for transport complex III (ESCRT-III) which is involved in multivesicular bodies (MVBs) formation and sorting of endosomal cargo proteins into MVBs. MVBs contain intraluminal vesicles (ILVs) that are generated by invagination and scission from the limiting membrane of the endosome and mostly are delivered to lysosomes enabling degradation of membrane proteins, such as stimulated growth factor receptors, lysosomal enzymes and
   3873..3900    +  CDS            3xHA (fragment): three tandem HA epitope tags
   3911..3982    +  CDS            HBB (fragment): HBB_PONPY - Experimental evidence at transcript level: Swiss-Prot protein existence level 2. Involved in oxygen transport from the lung to the various peripheral tissues. From Pongo pygmaeus (Bornean orangutan).
   4053..4108    +  polyA_signal   β-globin poly(A) signal: rabbit β-globin polyadenylation signal (Gil and Proudfoot, 1987)
   4493..4509    -  protein_bind   lac operator: The lac repressor binds to the lac operator to inhibit transcription in E. coli. This inhibition can be relieved by adding lactose or isopropyl-β-D-thiogalactopyranoside (IPTG). lac repressor encoded by lacI
   4517..4547    -  promoter       lac promoter: promoter for the E. coli lac operon
   4562..4583    -  protein_bind   CAP binding site: CAP binding activates transcription in the presence of cAMP. E. coli catabolite activator protein
   4596..4635    -  CDS            lacI (fragment): lac repressor; lacI; The lac repressor binds to the lac operator to inhibit transcription in E. coli. This inhibition can be relieved by adding lactose or isopropyl-β-D-thiogalactopyranoside (IPTG).
   4642..4664    +  promoter       SV40 promoter (fragment): SV40 enhancer and early promoter
   4688..4823    +  rep_origin     SV40 ori: SV40 origin of replication
   4843..4977    +  polyA_signal   SV40 poly(A) signal: SV40 polyadenylation signal
   4979..18      -  CDS            lacI (fragment) (across the origin): lac repressor; lacI; The lac repressor binds to the lac operator to inhibit transcription in E. coli. This inhibition can be relieved by adding lactose or isopropyl-β-D-thiogalactopyranoside (IPTG).
