[The description below was written by a language model from this plasmid's Addgene catalogue record and pLannotate feature annotations shown in this document.]
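Description:
pEF1α-mouse-full-length-CHMP3-HA is a mammalian expression plasmid of about 5 kb, built on the pEF-GFP backbone from which the GFP coding sequence was removed. It is propagated in E. coli through a high-copy ColE1/pUC-type origin and selected with ampicillin via a β-lactamase gene under its own bla promoter. No mammalian selection marker is annotated, so the plasmid appears suited mainly to transient transfection. An SV40 origin of replication is present, which can support episomal amplification in cells that supply SV40 large T antigen. Short lac promoter/operator, lacI, CMV enhancer and SV40 promoter fragments in the annotation look like backbone remnants rather than functional parts of the expression unit.

The payload is the full-length mouse Chmp3 (Vps24) open reading frame, inserted between KpnI and NotI sites downstream of the strong constitutive human EF-1α promoter. The coding sequence is fused at its C terminus to an HA epitope. The annotation tool labels this as a fragment of a 3xHA tag, but its short length fits the single HA tag listed in the catalogue entry. Transcripts are terminated by a rabbit β-globin polyadenylation signal. The short globin coding-sequence fragment annotated after the tag, which the tool matched to an orangutan HBB entry, is most likely part of the globin 3′ region that carries this signal.

CHMP3 is a core ESCRT-III subunit involved in multivesicular body formation and membrane scission. The construct provides HA-detectable expression of the mouse protein in mammalian cells. It was deposited with a study of how truncated retrocopied CHMP3 variants block budding of enveloped viruses without blocking cytokinesis. The record does not state the construct's specific role in that study, though a full-length parental protein would be a natural comparator.
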