Addgene plasmid #154176: pEF1α-mouse-full-length-CHMP3-HA
Purpose: expresses mouse CHMP3 in mammalian cells
Depositing lab: Wesley Sundquist. Depositing organization: University of Utah. Publication: RetroCHMP3 blocks budding of enveloped viruses without blocking cytokinesis. Rheinemann L, Downhour DM, Bredbenner K, Mercenne G, Davenport KA, Schmitt PT, Necessary CR, McCullough J, Schmitt AP, Simon SM, Sundquist WI, Elde NC. Cell. 2021 Sep 27. pii: S0092-8674(21)01055-2. doi: 10.1016/j.cell.2021.09.008. PubMed 34597582.
Backbone
  Vector backbone: pEF-GFP
  Backbone manufacturer: #11154
  Backbone size w/o insert (bp): 4311
  Total vector size (bp): 5013
  Modifications to backbone: deleted GFP
  Vector type: Mammalian Expression
Growth in bacteria
  Bacterial resistance: Ampicillin, 100 μg/mL
  Growth temperature: 37°C
  Growth strain: DH5alpha
  Copy number: Unknown
Gene/Insert
  Gene/Insert name: CHMP3
  Species: M. musculus (mouse)
  Insert size (bp): 702
  Entrez Gene: Chmp3 (a.k.a. 25.1, 4921505F14Rik, 9130011K15Rik, CGI-49, D6Ertd286e, NEDF, Vps24)
  Promoter: EF1alpha
  Tag / fusion protein: HA (C terminal on insert)
  Cloning method: Restriction Enzyme; 5′ cloning site KpnI (not destroyed); 3′ cloning site NotI (not destroyed)
  Sequencing primers: 5′ ggaatttgccctttttgagtttgg
Resource information
  A portion of this plasmid was derived from a plasmid made by: Diane Downhour, Nels Elde laboratory, University of Utah
Terms and licenses: Academic/Nonprofit Terms; Industry Terms: Not Available to Industry
How to cite: pEF1α-mouse-full-length-CHMP3-HA was a gift from Wesley Sundquist (Addgene plasmid # 154176 ; http://n2t.net/addgene:154176 ; RRID:Addgene_154176)
